>Addgene plasmid #128375 | pPEE35 | addgene full sequence | sequence record 254594 | Addgene NGS Result
CCTTACGCGAATTGGAGGGGTCGAGCCACATACAGGAAACAGGAGAGTGTAAACTTTTGGGTTGGCACGC
TGCTCGGTAATCGGGTTCGGGAGAGGATCGGATTCGGGAGAGATTCCAATTTGTAACACTACGAGTACCG
CGCGATGACCGACAATATCTGAGCGCAAATTGCAAACCTTACGGCTTGTTTTCAATCTTCAAACACCTCC
CAGGCCCTAGATTCCACGTTCCACGTACGCACTCACGCACATTCCAGTGTTTACGATGCGACATACGCGT
GAGTGTTTGGAATTCCGGAAGAATATCGTTGCAAACCTCTCACCACAAATGCTGCAAACGCAGCTGGCAG
TTACTTAAGGGATCAGTGGTGAGTGGCAAATAAGCAAGGAAAAATCGGCATGAACTTCCGAATCTTTTGA
TTCTTGCACTCATCCTTCATCCTTCATTCGTCGCTTGTCCTCTATGAGCTTTGCGTTTCATCAGCTCTTC
GGCGGGGCTGCTCTCAAACCTTGTACGAATGCCCCACAACCATCAGCTGCCTGATAATGGTTATGTAAGA
ACGCGGGAGGTTTCAAGGCGGCGGCGGCGTTGGGCTGAAAAAAAAGAAAAAAAAAAGAAGAAAAGAAAAG
AAAAAACAGCCTCCAATTAACGTTCTTTCAAAAAGACTTGTAGCCCTGCCTTCTTATTGTTCATTGTTTT
TCTCTTGTTGCCTTGTAACCTCACTTTGGCGATTATGTATCGAATACATCGCCGCTACAGGGCGCGTCAG
GTGGCACTTTTCGGGGAAATGTGCGCGGAACCCCTATTTGTTTATTTTTCTAAATACATTCAAATATGTA
TCCGCTCATGAGACAATAACCCTGATAAATGCTTCAATAATATTGAAAAAGGAAGAGTATGAGTATTCAA
CATTTCCGTGTCGCCCTTATTCCCTTTTTTGCGGCATTTTGCCTTCCTGTTTTTGCTCACCCAGAAACGC
TGGTGAAAGTAAAAGATGCTGAAGATCAGTTGGGTGCACGAGTGGGTTACATCGAACTGGATCTCAACAG
CGGTAAGATCCTTGAGAGTTTTCGCCCCGAAGAACGTTTTCCAATGATGAGCACTTTTAAAGTTCTGCTA
TGTGGCGCGGTATTATCCCGTATTGACGCCGGGCAAGAGCAACTCGGTCGCCGCATACACTATTCTCAGA
ATGACTTGGTTGAGTACTCACCAGTCACAGAAAAGCATCTTACGGATGGCATGACAGTAAGAGAATTATG
CAGTGCTGCCATAACCATGAGTGATAACACTGCGGCCAACTTACTTCTGACAACGATCGGAGGACCGAAG
GAGCTAACCGCTTTTTTGCACAACATGGGGGATCATGTAACTCGCCTTGATCGTTGGGAACCGGAGCTGA
ATGAAGCCATACCAAACGACGAGCGTGACACCACGATGCCTGTAGCAATGGCAACAACGTTGCGCAAACT
ATTAACTGGCGAACTACTTACTCTAGCTTCCCGGCAACAATTAATAGACTGGATGGAGGCGGATAAAGTT
GCAGGACCACTTCTGCGCTCGGCCCTTCCGGCTGGCTGGTTTATTGCTGATAAATCTGGAGCCGGTGAGC
GTGGGTCTCGCGGTATCATTGCAGCACTGGGGCCAGATGGTAAGCCCTCCCGTATCGTAGTTATCTACAC
GACGGGGAGTCAGGCAACTATGGATGAACGAAATAGACAGATCGCTGAGATAGGTGCCTCACTGATTAAG
CATTGGTAACTGTCAGACCAAGTTTACTCATATATACTTTAGATTGATTTAAAACTTCATTTTTAATTTA
AAAGGATCTAGGTGAAGATCCTTTTTGATAATCTCATGACCAAAATCCCTTAACGTGAGTTTTCGTTCCA
CTGAGCGTCAGACCCCGTAGAAAAGATCAAAGGATCTTCTTGAGATCCTTTTTTTCTGCGCGTAATCTGC
TGCTTGCAAACAAAAAAACCACCGCTACCAGCGGTGGTTTGTTTGCCGGATCAAGAGCTACCAACTCTTT
TTCCGAAGGTAACTGGCTTCAGCAGAGCGCAGATACCAAATACTGTTCTTCTAGTGTAGCCGTAGTTAGG
CCACCACTTCAAGAACTCTGTAGCACCGCCTACATACCTCGCTCTGCTAATCCTGTTACCAGTGGCTGCT
GCCAGTGGCGATAAGTCGTGTCTTACCGGGTTGGACTCAAGACGATAGTTACCGGATAAGGCGCAGCGGT
CGGGCTGAACGGGGGGTTCGTGCACACAGCCCAGCTTGGAGCGAACGACCTACACCGAACTGAGATACCT
ACAGCGTGAGCTATGAGAAAGCGCCACGCTTCCCGAAGGGAGAAAGGCGGACAGGTATCCGGTAAGCGGC
AGGGTCGGAACAGGAGAGCGCACGAGGGAGCTTCCAGGGGGAAACGCCTGGTATCTTTATAGTCCTGTCG
GGTTTCGCCACCTCTGACTTGAGCGTCGATTTTTGTGATGCTCGTCAGGGGGGCGGAGCCTATGGAAAAA
CGCCAGCAACGCGGCCTTTTTACGGTTCCTGGCCTTTTGCTGGCCTTTTGCTCACATGTTCTTTCCTGCG
TTATCCCCTGATTCTGTGGATAACCGTATTACCGCCTTTGAGTGAGCTGATACCGCTCGCCGCAGCCGAA
CGACCGAGCGCAGCGAGTCAGTGAGCGAGGAAGCGGAAGAGCGCCCAATACGCAAACCGCCTCTCCCCGC
GCGTTGGCCGATTCATTAATGCAGCTGGCACGACAGGTTTCCCGACTGGAAAGCGGGCAGTGAGCGCAAC
GCAATTAATGTGAGTTAGCTCACTCATTAGGCACCCCAGGCTTTACACTTTATGCTTCCGGCTCGTATGT
TGTGTGGAATTGTGAGCGGATAACAATTTCACACAGGAAACAGCTATGACCATGATTACGCCAAGCGCGC
AATTAACCCTCACTAAAGGGAACAAAAGCTGGAGCTCCACCGCGGTGGCGGCCGCTCTAGAACTAGTGGA
TCCCCCGGGCTGCAGGAATTCGATATCAAGCTTATCGATACCGTCGACCTCGAGGGGGGGCCCGGTACCC
AATTCGCCCTATAGTGAGTCGTATTACGCGCGCTCACTGGCCGTCGTTTTACAACGTCGTGACTGGGAAA
ACCCTGGCGTTACCCAACTTAATCGCCTTGCAGCACATCCCCCTTTCGCCAGCTGGCGTAATAGCGAAGA
GGCCCGCACCGATCGCCCTTCCCAACAGTTGCGCAGCCTGAATGGCGAATGGAAATTGTAAGCGTTAATA
TTTTGTTAAAATTCGCGTTAAATTTTTGTTAAATCAGCTCATTTTTTTAACCAATAGGCCGAAATCGGCA
AAATCCCTTATAAATCAAAAGAATAGACCGAGATAGGGTTGAGTCCATGGCTGCGAGGATGTGAGCTGGA
GAGCGGCGCACGGGAAGGGGAGGACTCACATAAGCATGCAGGATTCGAGTGGCATGGTGTGCACTGAGTG
TATGGTTGTCGGAGGAGAGGATGATGGTAACAACAATAGCAGCAACGTCACTCGACGCGCGTCCGGTGTG
CCACACGGGGTAACGCCGAGTCGCCGTCAGGGTCGCCGAGACCACTCTCACAGCGTCACCGTTGGCACCA
GCTCAGCTTACAGCTTCTATCCTCCGCCAGCATCCACATACATCCCCTATACCGCATCCCCCACCCACTG
CCCAAGGTGAGTCATCTTCCCGCCCCCTTCCCTTGCCCGCCACTCAGTCCTCCATCCTCCACTAATCCAC
CTTATCGCACCCACCGCCTATCGCACATCCGAGCACAATGCTGGGCCTGCCAGGGGCTGCTAGATGGTGC
TCTCCCCACGCTGATCTGCATGCCGGCCATTGGATCATGGGTGCTAGGTGCTGGGTGCTGGATGTTGGAT
GCTGGATGCTGGGTGCACGCTTGGTCATTTCCTTCCAGGATTGACGGTCGCCGAGAGGACGACGTGGCGT
TCGACAACGAGGGCCGATAGCACCGCATCGCCTCGACCTGCATCCATCTCGCCTTGTCCTTTTGGTGCAA
CAATCCATCCGTGCTGGTGCCACACGCATAGCTGGAAGAGATGGATGTGCGTTGAACAGAGCTGCCGTCA
GGACTTTTTGGTGCACGGACCCTATTGTCCTCCCCAATCTTCACCGCGTCTCCTAATATGCAGCCTCTTT
GCTAATTGTCTTTTTCCATTAGTAAACTCGCCCAACATGTCTATGATTGAACAAGATGGATTGCACGCAG
GTTCTCCGGCCGCTTGGGTGGAGAGGCTATTCGGCTATGACTGGGCACAACAGACAATCGGCTGCTCTGA
TGCCGCCGTGTTCCGGCTGTCAGCGCAGGGGCGCCCGGTTCTTTTTGTCAAGACCGACCTGTCCGGTGCC
CTGAATGAACTGCAGGACGAGGCAGCGCGGCTATCGTGGCTGGCCACGACGGGCGTTCCTTGCGCAGCTG
TGCTCGACGTTGTCACTGAAGCGGGAAGGGACTGGCTGCTATTGGGCGAAGTGCCGGGGCAGGATCTCCT
GTCATCCCACCTTGCTCCTGCCGAGAAAGTATCCATCATGGCTGATGCAATGCGGCGGCTGCATACGCTT
GATCCGGCTACCTGCCCATTCGACCACCAAGCGAAACATCGCATCGAGCGAGCACGTACTCGGATGGAAG
CCGGTCTTGTCGATCAGGATGATCTGGACGAAGAGCATCAGGGGCTCGCGCCAGCCGAACTGTTCGCCAG
GCTCAAGGCGCGCATGCCCGACGGCGAGGATCTCGTCGTGACCCATGGCGATGCCTGCTTGCCGAATATC
ATGGTGGAAAATGGCCGCTTTTCTGGATTCATCGACTGTGGCCGGCTGGGTGTGGCGGACCGCTATCAGG
ACATAGCGTTGGCTACCCGTGATATTGCTGAAGAGCTTGGCGGCGAATGGGCTGACCGCTTCCTCGTGCT
TTACGGTATCGCCGCTCCCGATTCGCAGCGCATCGCCTTCTATCGCCTTCTTGACGAGTTCTTCTGAGTG
AAGGCGGTAAGGGGTTAATTTTCCTTAGAGGGTGTATATATACATATTAGAGAAGTGATACAATTTTAGC
ACACTGCGAATTCGAGACAGACATCGTGTCAATCATCTTTTTTGACATTATATGCCCATTAATCTATCTA
CAGACAACAATACCATCCTTCCCACCCTCAGCAACGCCGTTGAATCCTCAGGATCTTCATGGCTCCTTGT
CTCTGAAACCAGGAAGCTAGTTTCTACATCTCTTCCGTGTTAATACAGATAAACCTAACATGGGAAAGCC
CTTCAAGAGGTAATGCCAGGCAGTGGTTCAGCGTTATTTGTTATCTTGACGCCGGCACTGCAGCTCTTTT
TTCAACTGACGAGCAATAACGGCAACTGATGACAGACGACGGACTGACCAACAAAGACCAACGGCAGAAG
ATGATGCAAAAAGCGAGAACATCCATCAGCGCATTGATGTTGTTCTTGCCAATGCTGAGTTTCATGACCT
ATTTTGGCTTTCCAAGGACGTATAAGTCCAATCGTGGCTTGCAACGAAGACCAAGTTGATCGACGCTTTT
AATCTGCGAACACACCTTTCCAATTCGATCTATCCTCCTTCAATCGATCACGCAACGTAAACCAGCCTGG
TATTCCACAATGGCTTAGTCGAATTCACTATCTTGTCTGCAATGGTGTTCCTTTCTACGCTAAACTTTAA
TTCCCATTATCTCCCTAGTTATCCAACCTTATTACAACAATGGAACCTCCCAGTGGACATACGGTACAGG
CATGGTGGTTTCATAAATAAGAGTCTGCAACCTTCTGCCAGCATAGTCGCCCATTATTCGTTATGCTGAG
CTTGAGTAAGACAGATATTCCCAATATCATGTTCCATTATTAGTTTCTTGTGAGTTATGTGCTGGCTTAT
CCACATGGATTTGTTTGAGGCTTGCCAGACAAACCCTTCGTTTTTTCTTCATCTTTCATTTTTCTTCGGC
CATCAGCAGCTTGACACACCCATGGGGACCGAGCTTTAATTAACACAAGTATCGTGGCGCGCC
Features (pLannotate 1.2.2; 15 found; start..end, strand, type, name):
    691..707     +  polyA_signal   PGK poly(A) signal (fragment): mouse phosphoglycerate kinase 1 polyadenylation signal
    750..767     -  rep_origin     f1 ori (fragment): f1 bacteriophage origin of replication; arrow indicates direction of (+) strand synthesis
    794..898     +  promoter       AmpR promoter: bla
    899..1759    +  CDS            AmpR: β-lactamase; bla; confers resistance to ampicillin, carbenicillin, and related antibiotics
   1930..2518    +  rep_origin     ori: high-copy-number ColE1/pMB1/pBR322/pUC origin of replication
   2701..2793    +  CDS            lacI (fragment): lac repressor; lacI; The lac repressor binds to the lac operator to inhibit transcription in E. coli. This inhibition can be relieved by adding lactose or isopropyl-β-D-thiogalactopyranoside (IPTG).
   2806..2827    +  protein_bind   CAP binding site: CAP binding activates transcription in the presence of cAMP. E. coli catabolite activator protein
   2842..2872    +  promoter       lac promoter: promoter for the E. coli lac operon
   2880..2896    +  protein_bind   lac operator: The lac repressor binds to the lac operator to inhibit transcription in E. coli. This inhibition can be relieved by adding lactose or isopropyl-β-D-thiogalactopyranoside (IPTG). lac repressor encoded by lacI
   2941..2959    +  promoter       T3 promoter: promoter for bacteriophage T3 RNA polymerase
   2972..3079    +  misc_feature   MCS: pBluescript multiple cloning site
   3088..3106    -  promoter       T7 promoter: promoter for bacteriophage T7 RNA polymerase
   3114..3269    +  CDS            lacZα (fragment): LacZα fragment of β-galactosidase; lacZ fragment
   3273..3404    -  rep_origin     M13 ori (fragment): M13 bacteriophage origin of replication; arrow indicates direction of (+) strand synthesis
   4243..5034    +  CDS            neo: KKA2_KLEPN - Also known as kan, nptII. Experimental evidence at protein level: Swiss-Prot protein existence level 1. Resistance to kanamycin, neomycin, paromomycin, ribostamycin, butirosin and gentamicin B. From Klebsiella pneumoniae.
