[The description below was written by a language model from this plasmid's Addgene catalogue record and pLannotate feature annotations shown in this document.]
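Description:
pPEE35 is an empty-backbone integrating vector for genetic complementation in the fungal pathogen Cryptococcus neoformans, built on pBluescript II SK(-). In E. coli it is maintained at high copy through the ColE1/pUC-type origin and selected with ampicillin via the bla gene and its promoter. The Cryptococcus-specific modules were inserted by Gibson assembly in place of the f1 origin. Consistent with this, the feature table detects only short residual f1/M13 origin fragments. The original lac promoter/operator, lacZα region and pBluescript multiple cloning site, flanked by T3 and T7 promoters, remain intact, so blue/white screening can still be used when subcloning a gene of interest.

The fungal payload has two parts. The first is a NEO marker, a neomycin phosphotransferase coding sequence recorded as being driven by the ACT1 promoter, which confers G418 resistance on transformants. The annotation software identifies only the neo open reading frame, so the promoter and any terminator are not marked in the table. The short hit labelled as a PGK polyadenylation signal is only a fragment and may be a spurious match. The second part is the Safe Haven Site 6 sequence, a small gene-free intergenic region lying between CNAG_04586 and CNAG_04585, which is also unannotated in the table. This homology region contains a linker with recognition sites for the rare cutters BaeI, AscI and PacI. Cutting there linearizes the plasmid before biolistic transformation and directs homologous recombination to the safe haven locus. Integration at this neutral site allows a complementing gene or other construct to be introduced without disrupting native genes.
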