Addgene plasmid #128375: pPEE35
Purpose: (Empty Backbone) Complementation in Cryptococcus neoformans. Targets DNA constructs to a Safe Haven Site 6, a small gene-free region. Contains the NEO resistance marker
Depositing lab: James Fraser. Depositing organization: University of Queensland. Publication: amdS as a dominant recyclable marker in Cryptococcus neoformans. Erpf PE, Stephenson CJ, Fraser JA. Fungal Genet Biol. 2019 Jun 17;131:103241. doi: 10.1016/j.fgb.2019.103241. PubMed 31220607.
Backbone
  Vector backbone: pBlueScript II SK(-)
  Backbone manufacturer: Stratagene
  Vector type: Unspecified
  Selectable markers: Neomycin (select with G418)
Growth in bacteria
  Bacterial resistance: Ampicillin, 100 μg/mL
  Growth temperature: 37°C
  Growth strain: DH5alpha
  Copy number: High Copy
Gene/Insert
  Gene/Insert name: Neomycin (NEO)
  Species: Synthetic
  Promoter: ACT1
  Cloning method: Gibson Cloning
Terms and licenses: Academic/Nonprofit Terms; Industry Terms: Not Available to Industry
Depositor comments: Contains the Safe Haven Site 6 sequence (CNAG_04586 - CNAG_04585) in the backbone of pBluescript II SK- to enable integration into the C. neoformans genome via homologous recombination, in addition to a linker sequence containing multiple rare-cutting restriction enzyme cut sites to facilitate linearization prior to biolistic transformation. Importantly, as the Safe Haven and marker fragments were inserted into the pBluescript II SK- backbone in place of the f1 origin of replication, each plasmid still retains the original multicloning site and blue/white screening capabilities. Linearization of the safe haven constructs is made possible by the inclusion of a linker containing cut sites for three rare cutting restriction enzymes, BaeI, AscI and PacI. To use the vectors, the gene of interest is subcloned into the standard pBluescript II SK- multicloning site.
How to cite: pPEE35 was a gift from James Fraser (Addgene plasmid # 128375 ; http://n2t.net/addgene:128375 ; RRID:Addgene_128375)
